>Addgene plasmid #233827 | pRO288 | addgene full sequence | sequence record 469332 | Addgene NGS Result
GAAGATCCTTTGATCTTTTCTACGGGGTCTGACGCTCAGTGGAACGAAAACTCACGTTAAGGGATTTTGG
TCATGATTGATCGGGCACGTAAGAGGTTCCAACTTTCACCATAATGAAATAAGATCACTACCGGGCGTAT
TTTTTGAGTTATCGAGATTTTCAGGAGCTAAGGAAGCTAAAATGGAGAAAAAAATCACTGGATATACCAC
CGTTGATATATCCCAATGGCATCGTAAAGAACATTTTGAGGCATTTCAGTCAGTTGCTCAATGTACCTAT
AACCAGACCGTTCAGCTGGATATTACGGCCTTTTTAAAGACCGTAAAGAAAAATAAGCACAAGTTTTATC
CGGCCTTTATTCACATTCTTGCCCGCCTGATGAATGCTCATCCGGAATTTCGTATGGCAATGAAAGACGG
TGAGCTGGTGATATGGGATAGTGTTCACCCTTGTTACACCGTTTTCCATGAGCAAACTGAAACGTTTTCA
TCGCTCTGGAGTGAATACCACGACGATTTCCGGCAGTTTCTACACATATATTCGCAAGATGTGGCGTGTT
ACGGTGAAAACCTGGCCTATTTCCCTAAAGGGTTTATTGAGAATATGTTTTTCGTTTCAGCCAATCCCTG
GGTGAGTTTCACCAGTTTTGATTTAAACGTGGCCAATATGGACAACTTCTTCGCCCCCGTTTTCACCATG
GGCAAATATTATACGCAAGGCGACAAGGTGCTGATGCCGCTGGCGATTCAGGTTCATCATGCCGTTTGTG
ATGGCTTCCATGTCGGCAGAATGCTTAATGAATTACAACAGTACTGCGATGAGTGGCAGGGCGGGGCGTA
ATTTGATATCGAGCTCGCTTGGACTCCTGTTGATAGATCCAGTAATGACCTCAGAACTCCATCTGGATTT
GTTCAGAACGCTCGGTTGCCGCCGGGCGTTTTTTATTGGTCTGGTCTCAATCCCCGGCGGATGCTCTAGA
CGATTTCGATCTGGATATGCTACCAGCCGATGCACTTGACGATTTCGACTTAGACATGCTTCCGGCCGAC
GCTCTAGATGACTTCGACTTAGATATGCTCTAATGGCTGAGACCTGAGACGGCATCCGTCAAAGCCCCCG
GCAAAAGCACAGGTAGTTGGGTGGCCACCGGTGAGAAACTATAGAAAAAACATGATGACTCAGCAAAAGA
CTTCATCCGGTGCTGAGGAGGCGAGCAGCGAGAAGGCCGGGAATTTCGGTGGAGGTGCCGCAGGGGCAGG
CTTGGTAAAAGTCTCTATGGACGGAGCACCATCAGGGGATAACGCAGGAAAGAACATGTGAGCAAAAGGC
CAGCAAAAGGCCAGGAACCGTAAAAAGGCCGCGTTGCTGGCGTTTTTCCATAGGCTCCGCCCCCCTGACG
AGCATCACAAAAATCGACGCTCAAGTCAGAGGTGGCGAAACCCGACAGGACTATAAAGATACCAGGCGTT
TCCCCCTGGAAGCTCCCTCGTGCGCTCTCCTGTTCCGACCCTGCCGCTTACCGGATACCTGTCCGCCTTT
CTCCCTTCGGGAAGCGTGGCGCTTTCTCATAGCTCACGCTGTAGGTATCTCAGTTCGGTGTAGGTCGTTC
GCTCCAAGCTGGGCTGTGTGCACGAACCCCCCGTTCAGCCCGACCGCTGCGCCTTATCCGGTAACTATCG
TCTTGAGTCCAACCCGGTAAGACACGACTTATCGCCACTGGCAGCAGCCACTGGTAACAGGATTAGCAGA
GCGAGGTATGTAGGCGGTGCTACAGAGTTCTTGAAGTGGTGGCCTAACTACGGCTACACTAGAAGAACAG
TATTTGGTATCTGCGCTCTGCTGAAGCCAGTTACCTTCGGAAAAAGAGTTGGTAGCTCTTGATCCGGCAA
ACAAACCACCGCTGGTAGCGGTGGTTTTTTTGTTTGCAAGCAGCAGATTACGCGCAGAAAAAAAGGATCT
CAA
Features (pLannotate 1.2.2; 6 found; start..end, strand, type, name):
     84..181     +  promoter       cat promoter: promoter of the E. coli cat gene encoding chloramphenicol acetyltransferase
    182..838     +  CDS            cat: CAT_ECOLX - Experimental evidence at protein level: Swiss-Prot protein existence level 1. This enzyme is an effector of chloramphenicol resistance in bacteria. From Escherichia coli. This protein is used as a marker in many commonly used cloning vectors, such as pACYC184.
    912..946     +  terminator     lambda t0 terminator: minimal transcription terminator from phage lambda (Scholtissek and Grosse, 1987)
    976..995     +  CDS            VP16 AD (fragment): transcriptional activation domain of herpes simplex virus protein VP16 (Triezenberg et al., 1988; Cousens et al., 1989); UL48
   1106..1291    +  CDS            IAA7 (fragment): IAA7_ARATH - Also known as AXR2. Experimental evidence at protein level: Swiss-Prot protein existence level 1. Aux/IAA proteins are short-lived transcriptional factors that function as repressors of early auxin response genes at low auxin concentrations. Repression is thought to result from the interaction with auxin response factors (ARFs), proteins that bind to the auxin- responsive promoter element (AuxRE). Formation of heterodimers with ARF proteins may alter their ability to modulate early auxin response genes expression. From Arabidopsis thaliana (Mouse-ear cress).
   1375..1963    -  rep_origin     ori: high-copy-number ColE1/pMB1/pBR322/pUC origin of replication
