[The description below was written by a language model from this plasmid's Addgene catalogue record and pLannotate feature annotations shown in this document.]
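Description:
pRO288 is a small (about 2 kb) part plasmid from a MoClo Yeast Toolkit (YTK)-compatible collection. It is built in the pYTK001 entry vector and stores a single standardized DNA part rather than a complete expression unit. It is propagated in E. coli through a high-copy ColE1/pUC-type origin and selected with chloramphenicol via a cat gene driven by its native promoter and followed by a lambda t0 terminator. The annotation shows no yeast origin, yeast selectable marker, yeast promoter or terminator. Although it is catalogued as a yeast expression vector, the plasmid is therefore a bacterial storage and donor vector whose part only becomes functional after assembly into a yeast cassette.

The payload is VP48, catalogued as a type 4A part in the "activation domains" category. In the YTK scheme, type 4a is the position directly downstream of the coding sequence and is typically used for C-terminal fusions, so this part can be joined in frame to a DNA-binding or regulator protein by Golden Gate assembly to create a synthetic transcriptional activator. The automated annotation finds a short fragment matching the herpes simplex virus VP16 activation domain, which fits a VP16-derived activator, although the record does not describe the exact composition of VP48. The catalogue's species entry of budding yeast appears to reflect the intended host rather than the origin of the sequence.

The annotation also reports a fragment resembling Arabidopsis IAA7, an Aux/IAA protein involved in auxin signalling. The catalogue fields do not mention this element, so its role, or whether it is a genuine part of the insert, cannot be determined from the record. The plasmid belongs to a set intended for building tunable, inducible gene expression systems in yeast.
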