Addgene plasmid #233827: pRO288
Purpose: MoClo-YTK; type4A; Activation domains; VP48
Depositing lab: Jeff Hasty. Depositing organization: University of California, San Diego (UCSD). Publication: A Standardized Set of MoClo-Compatible Inducible Promoter Systems for Tunable Gene Expression in Yeast. O'Laughlin R, Tran Q, Lezia A, Ngamkanjanarat W, Emmanuele P, Hao N, Hasty J. ACS Synth Biol. 2024 Jan 19;13(1):85-102. doi: 10.1021/acssynbio.3c00184. Epub 2023 Dec 11. PubMed 38079574.
Backbone
  Vector backbone: pYTK001
  Vector type: Yeast Expression
Growth in bacteria
  Bacterial resistance: Chloramphenicol, 25 μg/mL
  Growth temperature: 37°C
  Growth strain: DH5alpha
  Copy number: High Copy
Gene/Insert
  Gene/Insert name: VP48
  Species: S. cerevisiae (budding yeast)
  Cloning method: Golden Gate
Terms and licenses: Academic/Nonprofit Terms; Industry Terms: Not Available to Industry
How to cite: pRO288 was a gift from Jeff Hasty (Addgene plasmid # 233827 ; http://n2t.net/addgene:233827 ; RRID:Addgene_233827)
